Addgene plasmid #105014: pCAG cyto-RCaMP1h
Purpose: cytosolic calcium sensor
Depositing lab: Franck Polleux. Depositing organization: Columbia University. Publication: ER-mitochondria tethering by PDZD8 regulates Ca(2+) dynamics in mammalian neurons. Hirabayashi Y, Kwon SK, Paek H, Pernice WM, Paul MA, Lee J, Erfani P, Raczkowski A, Petrey DS, Pon LA, Polleux F. Science. 2017 Nov 3;358(6363):623-630. doi: 10.1126/science.aan6009. PubMed 29097544.
Backbone
  Vector backbone: pCIG2
  Vector type: Mammalian Expression
Growth in bacteria
  Bacterial resistance: Ampicillin, 100 μg/mL
  Growth temperature: 37°C
  Growth strain: DH5alpha
  Copy number: High Copy
Gene/Insert
  Gene/Insert name: RCaMP1h
  Promoter: pCAG
  Cloning method: Restriction Enzyme; 5′ cloning site unknown (unknown if destroyed); 3′ cloning site unknown (unknown if destroyed)
Terms and licenses: Academic/Nonprofit Terms; Industry Terms: Not Available to Industry
How to cite: pCAG cyto-RCaMP1h was a gift from Franck Polleux (Addgene plasmid # 105014 ; http://n2t.net/addgene:105014 ; RRID:Addgene_105014)
