[The description below was written by a language model from this plasmid's Addgene catalogue record and pLannotate feature annotations shown in this document.]
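Description:
pCAG cyto-RCaMP1h is a mammalian expression plasmid of about 6.2 kb, built on the pCIG2 backbone, that drives expression of the red genetically encoded calcium indicator RCaMP1h without an organelle-targeting signal, so that it reports cytosolic calcium. It is propagated in E. coli through a high-copy ColE1/pUC-type origin and selected with ampicillin via the β-lactamase gene and its native promoter. No mammalian selection marker is annotated, so the plasmid appears suited to transient delivery rather than drug-selected stable lines.

The expression cassette uses the composite CAG promoter, which appears in the feature table as the CMV immediate-early enhancer, the chicken β-actin promoter and a chimeric chicken β-actin/rabbit β-globin intron. Together these give strong, broadly active transcription in mammalian cells, including neurons. A remnant of a multiple cloning site precedes the RCaMP open reading frame of roughly 1.3 kb. The automated annotation calls RCaMP a constitutively fluorescent red protein derived from Entacmaea quadricolor, but the record's stated purpose is calcium sensing, and RCaMP-type sensors change fluorescence on calcium binding. Downstream lie a short β-globin-like fragment, most likely part of the rabbit β-globin 3′ region rather than a functional coding sequence, and a partial β-globin polyadenylation signal. The IRES-GFP element usually associated with pCIG2 is not annotated. The remaining features are backbone remnants: lac promoter/operator elements, lacI fragments, an SV40 origin with a partial SV40 promoter, an SV40 poly(A) signal and a fragment of an RSF origin. The cloning sites used are not recorded. The associated work concerns ER–mitochondria tethering and calcium dynamics in mammalian neurons, consistent with live imaging of cytosolic calcium.
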