Features (pLannotate 1.2.2; 19 found; start..end, strand, type, name):
     42..629     -  rep_origin     ori: high-copy-number ColE1/pMB1/pBR322/pUC origin of replication
    800..1660    -  CDS            AmpR: β-lactamase; bla; confers resistance to ampicillin, carbenicillin, and related antibiotics
   1661..1765    -  promoter       AmpR promoter: bla
   1796..2175    +  enhancer       CMV enhancer: human cytomegalovirus immediate early enhancer
   2177..2454    +  promoter       chicken β-actin promoter: No description available
   2455..3467    +  intron         chimeric intron: chimera between introns from chicken β-actin and rabbit β-globin
   3522..3543    +  misc_feature   MCS (fragment): multiple cloning site
   3544..4869    +  CDS            RCaMP: RCaMP is a basic (constitutively fluorescent) red fluorescent protein published in 2013, derived from Entacmaea quadricolor.
   4880..4957    +  CDS            HBB (fragment): HBB_PONPY - Experimental evidence at transcript level: Swiss-Prot protein existence level 2. Involved in oxygen transport from the lung to the various peripheral tissues. From Pongo pygmaeus (Bornean orangutan).
   5028..5079    +  polyA_signal   β-globin poly(A) signal (fragment): rabbit β-globin polyadenylation signal (Gil and Proudfoot, 1987)
   5498..5514    -  protein_bind   lac operator: The lac repressor binds to the lac operator to inhibit transcription in E. coli. This inhibition can be relieved by adding lactose or isopropyl-β-D-thiogalactopyranoside (IPTG). lac repressor encoded by lacI
   5522..5552    -  promoter       lac promoter: promoter for the E. coli lac operon
   5567..5588    -  protein_bind   CAP binding site: CAP binding activates transcription in the presence of cAMP. E. coli catabolite activator protein
   5601..5640    -  CDS            lacI (fragment): lac repressor; lacI; The lac repressor binds to the lac operator to inhibit transcription in E. coli. This inhibition can be relieved by adding lactose or isopropyl-β-D-thiogalactopyranoside (IPTG).
   5647..5669    +  promoter       SV40 promoter (fragment): SV40 enhancer and early promoter
   5693..5828    +  rep_origin     SV40 ori: SV40 origin of replication
   5848..5982    +  polyA_signal   SV40 poly(A) signal: SV40 polyadenylation signal
   5984..6038    -  CDS            lacI (fragment): lac repressor; lacI; The lac repressor binds to the lac operator to inhibit transcription in E. coli. This inhibition can be relieved by adding lactose or isopropyl-β-D-thiogalactopyranoside (IPTG).
   6040..6173    -  rep_origin     RSF ori (fragment): Plasmids containing the RSF 1030 origin of replication can be propagated in E. coli cells that contain additional plasmids with compatible origins.
>Addgene plasmid #105014 | pCAG cyto-RCaMP1h | depositor full sequence | sequence record 199367 | pCAG cyto-RCaMP1h sequence 6179 bps
CAAAAGGCCAGGAACCGTAAAAAGGCCGCGTTGCTGGCGTTTTTCCATAGGCTCCGCCCCCCTGACGAGC
ATCACAAAAATCGACGCTCAAGTCAGAGGTGGCGAAACCCGACAGGACTATAAAGATACCAGGCGTTTCC
CCCTGGAAGCTCCCTCGTGCGCTCTCCTGTTCCGACCCTGCCGCTTACCGGATACCTGTCCGCCTTTCTC
CCTTCGGGAAGCGTGGCGCTTTCTCATAGCTCACGCTGTAGGTATCTCAGTTCGGTGTAGGTCGTTCGCT
CCAAGCTGGGCTGTGTGCACGAACCCCCCGTTCAGCCCGACCGCTGCGCCTTATCCGGTAACTATCGTCT
TGAGTCCAACCCGGTAAGACACGACTTATCGCCACTGGCAGCAGCCACTGGTAACAGGATTAGCAGAGCG
AGGTATGTAGGCGGTGCTACAGAGTTCTTGAAGTGGTGGCCTAACTACGGCTACACTAGAAGACAGTATT
TGGTATCTGCGCTCTGCTGAAGCCAGTTACCTTCGGAAAAAGAGTTGGTAGCTCTTGATCCGGCAAACAA
ACCACCGCTGGTAGCGGTGGTTTTTTTGTTTGCAAGCAGCAGATTACGCGCAGAAAAAAAGGATCTCAAG
AAGATCCTTTGATCTTTTCTACGGGGTCTGACGCTCAGTGGAACGAAAACTCACGTTAAGGGATTTTGGT
CATGAGATTATCAAAAAGGATCTTCACCTAGATCCTTTTAAATTAAAAATGAAGTTTTAAATCAATCTAA
AGTATATATGAGTAAACTTGGTCTGACAGTTACCAATGCTTAATCAGTGAGGCACCTATCTCAGCGATCT
GTCTATTTCGTTCATCCATAGTTGCCTGACTCCCCGTCGTGTAGATAACTACGATACGGGAGGGCTTACC
ATCTGGCCCCAGTGCTGCAATGATACCGCGAGACCCACGCTCACCGGCTCCAGATTTATCAGCAATAAAC
CAGCCAGCCGGAAGGGCCGAGCGCAGAAGTGGTCCTGCAACTTTATCCGCCTCCATCCAGTCTATTAATT
GTTGCCGGGAAGCTAGAGTAAGTAGTTCGCCAGTTAATAGTTTGCGCAACGTTGTTGCCATTGCTACAGG
CATCGTGGTGTCACGCTCGTCGTTTGGTATGGCTTCATTCAGCTCCGGTTCCCAACGATCAAGGCGAGTT
ACATGATCCCCCATGTTGTGCAAAAAAGCGGTTAGCTCCTTCGGTCCTCCGATCGTTGTCAGAAGTAAGT
TGGCCGCAGTGTTATCACTCATGGTTATGGCAGCACTGCATAATTCTCTTACTGTCATGCCATCCGTAAG
ATGCTTTTCTGTGACTGGTGAGTACTCAACCAAGTCATTCTGAGAATAGTGTATGCGGCGACCGAGTTGC
TCTTGCCCGGCGTCAATACGGGATAATACCGCGCCACATAGCAGAACTTTAAAAGTGCTCATCATTGGAA
AACGTTCTTCGGGGCGAAAACTCTCAAGGATCTTACCGCTGTTGAGATCCAGTTCGATGTAACCCACTCG
TGCACCCAACTGATCTTCAGCATCTTTTACTTTCACCAGCGTTTCTGGGTGAGCAAAAACAGGAAGGCAA
AATGCCGCAAAAAAGGGAATAAGGGCGACACGGAAATGTTGAATACTCATACTCTTCCTTTTTCAATATT
ATTGAAGCATTTATCAGGGTTATTGTCTCATGAGCGGATACATATTTGAATGTATTTAGAAAAATAAACA
AATAGGGGTTCCGCGCACATTTCCCCGAAAAGTGCCACCTGGGTCGACATTGATTATTGACTAGTTATTA
ATAGTAATCAATTACGGGGTCATTAGTTCATAGCCCATATATGGAGTTCCGCGTTACATAACTTACGGTA
AATGGCCCGCCTGGCTGACCGCCCAACGACCCCCGCCCATTGACGTCAATAATGACGTATGTTCCCATAG
TAACGCCAATAGGGACTTTCCATTGACGTCAATGGGTGGAGTATTTACGGTAAACTGCCCACTTGGCAGT
ACATCAAGTGTATCATATGCCAAGTACGCCCCCTATTGACGTCAATGACGGTAAATGGCCCGCCTGGCAT
TATGCCCAGTACATGACCTTATGGGACTTTCCTACTTGGCAGTACATCTACGTATTAGTCATCGCTATTA
CCATGGTCGAGGTGAGCCCCACGTTCTGCTTCACTCTCCCCATCTCCCCCCCCTCCCCACCCCCAATTTT
GTATTTATTTATTTTTTAATTATTTTGTGCAGCGATGGGGGCGGGGGGGGGGGGGGGGCGCGCGCCAGGC
GGGGCGGGGCGGGGCGAGGGGCGGGGCGGGGCGAGGCGGAGAGGTGCGGCGGCAGCCAATCAGAGCGGCG
CGCTCCGAAAGTTTCCTTTTATGGCGAGGCGGCGGCGGCGGCGGCCCTATAAAAAGCGAAGCGCGCGGCG
GGCGGGAGTCGCTGCGTTGCCTTCGCCCCGTGCCCCGCTCCGCGCCGCCTCGCGCCGCCCGCCCCGGCTC
TGACTGACCGCGTTACTCCCACAGGTGAGCGGGCGGGACGGCCCTTCTCCTCCGGGCTGTAATTAGCGCT
TGGTTTAATGACGGCTCGTTTCTTTTCTGTGGCTGCGTGAAAGCCTTAAAGGGCTCCGGGAGGGCCCTTT
GTGCGGGGGGGAGCGGCTCGGGGGGTGCGTGCGTGTGTGTGTGCGTGGGGAGCGCCGCGTGCGGCCCGCG
CTGCCCGGCGGCTGTGAGCGCTGCGGGCGCGGCGCGGGGCTTTGTGCGCTCCGCGTGTGCGCGAGGGGAG
CGCGGCCGGGGGCGGTGCCCCGCGGTGCGGGGGGGCTGCGAGGGGAACAAAGGCTGCGTGCGGGGTGTGT
GCGTGGGGGGGTGAGCAGGGGGTGTGGGCGCGGCGGTCGGGCTGTAACCCCCCCCTGCACCCCCCTCCCC
GAGTTGCTGAGCACGGCCCGGCTTCGGGTGCGGGGCTCCGTACGGGGCGTGGCGCGGGGCTCGCCGTGCC
GGGCGGGGGGTGGCGGCAGGTGGGGGTGCCGGGCGGGGCGGGGCCGCCTCGGGCCGGGGAGGGCTCGGGG
GAGGGGCGCGGCGGCCCCCGGAGCGCCGGCGGCTGTCGAGGCGCGGCGAGCCGCAGCCATTGCCTTTTAT
GGTAATCGTGCGAGAGGGCGCAGGGACTTCCTTTGTCCCAAATCTGTGCGGAGCCGAAATCTGGGAGGCG
CCGCCGCACCCCCTCTAGCGGGCGCGGGGCGAAGCGGTGCGGCGCCGGCAGGAAGGAAATGGGCGGGGAG
GGCCTTCGTGCGTCGCCGCGCCGCCGTCCCCTTCTCCCTCTCCAGCCTCGGGGCTGTCCGCGGGGGGACG
GCTGCCTTCGGGGGGGACGGGGCAGGGCGGGGTTCGGCTTCTGGCGTGTGACCGGCGGCTCTAGAGCCTC
TGCTAACCATGTTCATGCCTTCTTCTTTTTCCTACAGCTCCTGGGCAACGTGCTGGTTATTGTGCTGTCT
CATCATTTTGGCAAAGAATTGCTCGAGCTCAAGCTTCGAATTCATGGGTTCTCATCATCATCATCATCAT
GGTATGGCTAGCATGACTGGTGGACAGCAAATGGGTCGGGATCTGTACGACGATGACGATAAGGATCTCG
CCACCATGGTCGACTCATCACGTCGTAAGTGGAATAAGACAGGTCACGCAGTCAGAGCTATAGGTCGGCT
GAGCTCAGCGATCAACACCGAAATGATGTACCCAGCGGATGGTGGTCTGCGTGGTTACACTCACATGGCG
CTGAAAGTTGATGGCGGCGGTCACCTGTCCTGTTCTTTCGTGACCACCTACCGCTCCAAAAAGACTGTCG
GCAACATTAAGATGCCTGCCATTCATTACGTCAGCCACCGTCTGGAGCGCCTGGAGGAGAGCGATAACGA
AATGTTTGTCGTACAGCGTGAACACGCAGTTGCCAAGTTTGTGGGCCTGGGTGGTGGCGGCGGTACCGGA
GGGAGCATGAACTCCCTGATCAAGGAGAACATGCGTATGAAAGTGGTTCTGGAAGGCTCCGTAAACGGCC
ACCAGTTCAAATGCACTGGTGAAGGCGAAGGCAACCCGTATATGGGCACCCAGACTATGCGTATCAAAGT
GATCGAGGGTGGTCCGCTGCCGTTTGCGTTCGACATCCTGGCGACGTCCTTTATGTATGGCTCCCGTACC
TTCATCAAATATCCGAAAGGCATCCCGGATTTCTTTAAGCAGTCCTTCCCGGAAGGTTTTACCTGGGAAC
GTGTGACCCGTTACGAAGACGGCGGCGTAATTACCGTTATGCAAGACACGTCTCTGGAGGATGGCTGCCT
GGTGTATCACGTGCAGGTTCGCGGTGTTAACTTCCCGAGCAATGGTGCTGTAATGCAAAAGAAAACCAAA
GGTTGGGAGCCTACGGACTCCCAACTGACTGAAGAGCAGATCGCAGAATTTAAAGAGGCTTTCTCCCTAT
TTGACAAGGACGGGGATGGGACAATAACAACCAAGGAGCTGGGGACGGTGATGCGGTCTCTGGGGCAGAA
CCCCACAGAAGCAGAGCTGCAGGACATGATCAATGAAGTAGATGCCGACGGTGACGGCACAATCGACTTC
CCTGAGTTCCTGATTATGATGGCAAGAAAAATGAAATACACAGACAGTGAAGAAGAAATTAGAGAAGCGT
TCGGCGTGTTTGATAAGGATGGCAATGGCTACATCAGTGCAGCAGAGCTTCGCCACGTGATGACAAACCT
TGGAGAGAAGTTAACAGATGAAGAGGTTGATGAAATGATCAGGGAAGCAGACAGCGATGGGGATGGTCAG
GTAAACTACGAAGAGTTTGTACAAATGATGACAGCGAAGTAAGCGGCCGCAATTCACTCCTCAGGTGCAG
GCTGCCTATCAGAAGGTGGTGGCTGGTGTGGCCAATGCCCTGGCTCACAAATACCACTGAGATCTTTTTC
CCTCTGCCAAAAATTATGGGGACATCATGAAGCCCCTTGAGCATCTGACTTCTGGCTAATAAAGGAAATT
TATTTTCATTGCAATAGTGTGTTGGAATTTTTTGTGTCTATCACTCGGAAGGACATATGGGAGGGCAAAT
CATTTAAAACATCAGAATGAGTATTTGGTTTAGAGTTTGGCAACATATGCCCATATGCTGGCTGCCATGA
ACAAAGGTTGGCTATAAAGAGGTCATCAGTATATGAAACAGCCCCCTGCTGTCCATTCCTTATTCCATAG
AAAAGCCTTGACTTGAGGTTAGATTTTTTTTATATTTTGTTTTGTGTTATTTTTTTCTTTAACATCCCTA
AAATTTTCCTTACATGTTTTACTAGCCAGATTTTTCCTCCTCTCCTGACTACTCCCAGTCATAGCTGTCC
CTCTTCTCTTATGGAGATCCCTCGACCTGCACCGTCGACCAGCTGGTCGACGGTGCACCGTCGACCAGCT
TGGCGTAATCATGGTCATAGCTGTTTCCTGTGTGAAATTGTTATCCGCTCACAATTCCACACAACATACG
AGCCGGAAGCATAAAGTGTAAAGCCTGGGGTGCCTAATGAGTGAGCTAACTCACATTAATTGCGTTGCGC
TCACTGCCCGCTTTCCAGTCGGGAAACCTGTCGTGCCAGCGGATCCGCATCTCAATTAGTCAGCAACCAT
AGTCCCGCCCCTAACTCCGCCCATCCCGCCCCTAACTCCGCCCAGTTCCGCCCATTCTCCGCCCCATGGC
TGACTAATTTTTTTTATTTATGCAGAGGCCGAGGCCGCCTCGGCCTCTGAGCTATTCCAGAAGTAGTGAG
GAGGCTTTTTTGGAGGCCTAGGCTTTTGCAAAAAGCTAACTTGTTTATTGCAGCTTATAATGGTTACAAA
TAAAGCAATAGCATCACAAATTTCACAAATAAAGCATTTTTTTCACTGCATTCTAGTTGTGGTTTGTCCA
AACTCATCAATGTATCTTATCATGTCTGGATCCGCTGCATTAATGAATCGGCCAACGCGCGGGGAGAGGC
GGTTTGCGTATTGGGCGCTCTTCCGCTTCCTCGCTCACTGACTCGCTGCGCTCGGTCGTTCGGCTGCGGC
GAGCGGTATCAGCTCACTCAAAGGCGGTAATACGGTTATCCACAGAATCAGGGGATAACGCAGGAAAGAA
CATGTGAGCAAAAGGCCAG
