>Addgene plasmid #105014 | pCAG cyto-RCaMP1h | addgene partial sequence | sequence record 202052 | Addgene NGS Partial Result
TCATTTTGGCAAAGAATTGCTCGAGCTCAAGCTTCGAATTCATGGGTTCTCATCATCATCATCATCATGG
TATGGCTAGCATGACTGGTGGACAGCAAATGGGTCGGGATCTGTACGACGATGACGATAAGGATCTCGCC
ACCATGGTCGACTCATCACGTCGTAAGTGGAATAAGACAGGTCACGCAGTCAGAGCTATAGGTCGGCTGA
GCTCAGCGATCAACACCGAAATGATGTACCCAGCGGATGGTGGTCTGCGTGGTTACACTCACATGGCGCT
GAAAGTTGATGGCGGCGGTCACCTGTCCTGTTCTTTCGTGACCACCTACCGCTCCAAAAAGACTGTCGGC
AACATTAAGATGCCTGCCATTCATTACGTCAGCCACCGTCTGGAGCGCCTGGAGGAGAGCGATAACGAAA
TGTTTGTCGTACAGCGTGAACACGCAGTTGCCAAGTTTGTGGGCCTGGGTGGTGGCGGCGGTACCGGAGG
GAGCATGAACTCCCTGATCAAGGAGAACATGCGTATGAAAGTGGTTCTGGAAGGCTCCGTAAACGGCCAC
CAGTTCAAATGCACTGGTGAAGGCGAAGGCAACCCGTATATGGGCACCCAGACTATGCGTATCAAAGTGA
TCGAGGGTGGTCCGCTGCCGTTTGCGTTCGACATCCTGGCGACGTCCTTTATGTATGGCTCCCGTACCTT
CATCAAATATCCGAAAGGCATCCCGGATTTCTTTAAGCAGTCCTTCCCGGAAGGTTTTACCTGGGAACGT
GTGACCCGTTACGAAGACGGCGGCGTAATTACCGTTATGCAAGACACGTCTCTGGAGGATGGCTGCCTGG
TGTATCACGTGCAGGTTCGCGGTGTTAACTTCCCGAGCAATGGTGCTGTAATGCAAAAGAAAACCAAAGG
TTGGGAGCCTACGGACTCCCAACTGACTGAAGAGCAGATCGCAGAATTTAAAGAGGCTTTCTCCCTATTT
GACAAGGACGGGGATGGGACAATAACAACCAAGGAGCTGGGGACGGTGATGCGGTCTCTGGGGCAGAACC
CCACAGAAGCAGAGCTGCAGGACATGATCAATGAAGTAGATGCCGACGGTGACGGCACAATCGACTTCCC
TGAGTTCCTGATTATGATGGCAAGAAAAATGAAATACACAGACAGTGAAGAAGAAATTAGAGAAGCGTTC
GGCGTGTTTGATAAGGATGGCAATGGCTACATCAGTGCAGCAGAGCTTCGCCACGTGATGACAAACCTTG
GAGAGAAGTTAACAGATGAAGAGGTTGATGAAATGATCAGGGAAGCAGACAGCGATGGGGATGGTCAGGT
AAACTACGAAGAGTTTGTACAAATGATGACAGCGAAGTAAGCGGCCGCAATTCACTCCTCAGGTGCAGGC
TGCCTATCAGAAGGTGGTGGCTGGTGTGGCCAATGCCCTGGCTCACAAATACCACTGAGATCTTTTTCCC
TCTGCCAAAAATTATGGGGACATCATGAAGCCCCTTGAGCATCTGACTTCTGGCTAATAAAGGAAATTTA
TTTTCATTGCAATAGTGTGTTGGAATTTTTTGTGTCTCTCACTCGGAAGGACATATGGGAGGGCAAATCA
TTTAAAACATCAGAATGAGTATTTGGTTTAGAGTTTGGCAACATATGCCCATATGCTGGCTGCCATGAAC
AAAGGTTGGCTATAAAGAGGTCATCAGTATATGAAACAGCCCCCTGCTGTCCATTCCTTATTCCATAGAA
AAGCCTTGACTTGAGGTTAGATTTTTTTTATATTTTGTTTTGTGTTATTTTTTTCTTTAACATCCCTAAA
ATTTTCCTTACATGTTTTACTAGCCAGATTTTTCCTCCTCTCCTGACTACTCCCAGTCATAGCTGTCCCT
CTTCTCTTATGGAGATCCCTCGACCTGCACCGTCGACCAGCTGGTCGACGGTGCACCGTCGACCAGCTTG
GCGTAATCATGGTCATAGCTGTTTCCTGTGTGAAATTGTTATCCGCTCACAATTCCACACAACATACGAG
CCGGAAGCATAAAGTGTAAAGCCTGGGGTGCCTAATGAGTGAGCTAACTCACATTAATTGCGTTGCGCTC
ACTGCCCGCTTTCCAGTCGGGAAACCTGTCGTGCCAGCGGATCCGCATCTCAATTAGTCAGCAACCATAG
TCCCGCCCCTAACTCCGCCCATCCCGCCCCTAACTCCGCCCAGTTCCGCCCATTCTCCGCCCCATGGCTG
ACTAATTTTTTTTATTTATGCAGAGGCCGAGGCCGCCTCGGCCTCTGAGCTATTCCAGAAGTAGTGAGGA
GGCTTTTTTGGAGGCCTAGGCTTTTGCAAAAAGCTAACTTGTTTATTGCAGCTTATAATGGTTACAAATA
AAGCAATAGCATCACAAATTTCACAAATAAAGCATTTTTTTCACTGCATTCTAGTTGTGGTTTGTCCAAA
CTCATCAATGTATCTTATCATGTCTGGATCCGCTGCATTAATGAATCGGCCAACGCGCGGGGAGAGGCGG
TTTGCGTATTGGGCGCTCTTCCGCTTCCTCGCTCACTGACTCGCTGCGCTCGGTCGTTCGGCTGCGGCGA
GCGGTATCAGCTCACTCAAAGGCGGTAATACGGTTATCCACAGAATCAGGGGATAACGCAGGAAAGAACA
TGTGAGCAAAAGGCCAGCAAAAGGCCAGGAACCGTAAAAAGGCCGCGTTGCTGGCGTTTTTCCATAGGCT
CCGCCCCCCTGACGAGCATCACAAAAATCGACGCTCAAGTCAGAGGTGGCGAAACCCGACAGGACTATAA
AGATACCAGGCGTTTCCCCCTGGAAGCTCCCTCGTGCGCTCTCCTGTTCCGACCCTGCCGCTTACCGGAT
ACCTGTCCGCCTTTCTCCCTTCGGGAAGCGTGGCGCTTTCTCATAGCTCACGCTGTAGGTATCTCAGTTC
GGTGTAGGTCGTTCGCTCCAAGCTGGGCTGTGTGCACGAACCCCCCGTTCAGCCCGACCGCTGCGCCTTA
TCCGGTAACTATCGTCTTGAGTCCAACCCGGTAAGACACGACTTATCGCCACTGGCAGCAGCCACTGGTA
ACAGGATTAGCAGAGCGAGGTATGTAGGCGGTGCTACAGAGTTCTTGAAGTGGTGGCCTAACTACGGCTA
CACTAGAAGAACAGTATTTGGTATCTGCGCTCTGCTGAAGCCAGTTACCTTCGGAAAAAGAGTTGGTAGC
TCTTGATCCGGCAAACAAACCACCGCTGGTAGCGGTGGTTTTTTTGTTTGCAAGCAGCAGATTACGCGCA
GAAAAAAAGGATCTCAAGAAGATCCTTTGATCTTTTCTACGGGGTCTGACGCTCAGTGGAACGAAAACTC
ACGTTAAGGGATTTTGGTCATGAGATTATCAAAAAGGATCTTCACCTAGATCCTTTTAAATTAAAAATGA
AGTTTTAAATCAATCTAAAGTATATATGAGTAAACTTGGTCTGACAGTTACCAATGCTTAATCAGTGAGG
CACCTATCTCAGCGATCTGTCTATTTCGTTCATCCATAGTTGCCTGACTCCCCGTCGTGTAGATAACTAC
GATACGGGAGGGCTTACCATCTGGCCCCAGTGCTGCAATGATACCGCGAGACCCACGCTCACCGGCTCCA
GATTTATCAGCAATAAACCAGCCAGCCGGAAGGGCCGAGCGCAGAAGTGGTCCTGCAACTTTATCCGCCT
CCATCCAGTCTATTAATTGTTGCCGGGAAGCTAGAGTAAGTAGTTCGCCAGTTAATAGTTTGCGCAACGT
TGTTGCCATTGCTACAGGCATCGTGGTGTCACGCTCGTCGTTTGGTATGGCTTCATTCAGCTCCGGTTCC
CAACGATCAAGGCGAGTTACATGATCCCCCATGTTGTGCAAAAAAGCGGTTAGCTCCTTCGGTCCTCCGA
TCGTTGTCAGAAGTAAGTTGGCCGCAGTGTTATCACTCATGGTTATGGCAGCACTGCATAATTCTCTTAC
TGTCATGCCATCCGTAAGATGCTTTTCTGTGACTGGTGAGTACTCAACCAAGTCATTCTGAGAATAGTGT
ATGCGGCGACCGAGTTGCTCTTGCCCGGCGTCAATACGGGATAATACCGCGCCACATAGCAGAACTTTAA
AAGTGCTCATCATTGGAAAACGTTCTTCGGGGCGAAAACTCTCAAGGATCTTACCGCTGTTGAGATCCAG
TTCGATGTAACCCACTCGTGCACCCAACTGATCTTCAGCATCTTTTACTTTCACCAGCGTTTCTGGGTGA
GCAAAAACAGGAAGGCAAAATGCCGCAAAAAAGGGAATAAGGGCGACACGGAAATGTTGAATACTCATAC
TCTTCCTTTTTCAATATTATTGAAGCATTTATCAGGGTTATTGTCTCATGAGCGGATACATATTTGAATG
TATTTAGAAAAATAAACAAATAGGGGTTCCGCGCACATTTCCCCGAAAAGTGCC
